>Addgene plasmid #177871 | mTln1-F2-P229S-pET151 | addgene full sequence | sequence record 362808 | Addgene NGS Result
CAAGGAGATGGCGCCCAACAGTCCCCCGGCCACGGGGCCTGCCACCATACCCACGCCGAAACAAGCGCTC
ATGAGCCCGAAGTGGCGAGCCCGATCTTCCCCATCGGTGATGTCGGCGATATAGGCGCCAGCAACCGCAC
CTGTGGCGCCGGTGATGCCGGCCACGATGCGTCCGGCGTAGAGGATCGAGATCTCGATCCCGCGAAATTA
ATACGACTCACTATAGGGGAATTGTGAGCGGATAACAATTCCCCTCTAGAAATAATTTTGTTTAACTTTA
AGAAGGAGATATACATATGCATCATCACCATCACCATGGTAAGCCTATCCCTAACCCTCTCCTCGGTCTC
GATTCTACGGAAAACCTGTATTTTCAGGGAATTGATCCCTTCACCAAGTTCTTCTATAGCGATCAGAATG
TGGATAGCCGTGATCCGGTGCAGCTGAATCTGCTGTATGTTCAGGCACGTGATGATATTCTGAATGGTAG
CCATAGCGTGAGCTTTGATAAAGCATGTGAATTTGCAGGTTTTCAGTGCCAGATTCAGTTTGGTCCGCAT
AATGAACAGAAACACAAAGCCGGTTTTCTGGATCTGAAAGATTTTCTGCCGAAAGAATACGTGAAACAGA
AAGGTGAACGCAAAATTTTCCAGGCGCATAAAAACTGTGGTCAGATGAGCGAAATTGAAGCCAAAGTTCG
TTATGTTAAACTGGCACGTAGCCTGAAAACGTATGGTTAAAAGGGCGAGCTCAGATCCGGCTGCTAACAA
AGCCCGAAAGGAAGCTGAGTTGGCTGCTGCCACCGCTGAGCAATAACTAGCATAACCCCTTGGGGCCTCT
AAACGGGTCTTGAGGGGTTTTTTGCTGAAAGGAGGAACTATATCCGGATATCCCGCAAGAGGCCCGGCAG
TACCGGCATAACCAAGCCTATGCCTACAGCATCCAGGGTGACGGTGCCGAGGATGACGATGAGCGCATTG
TTAGATTTCATACACGGTGCCTGACTGCGTTAGCAATTTAACTGTGATAAACTACCGCATTAAAGCTAGC
TTATCGATGATAAGCTGTCAAACATGAGAATTAATTCTTGAAGACGAAAGGGCCTCGTGATACGCCTATT
TTTATAGGTTAATGTCATGATAATAATGGTTTCTTAGACGTCAGGTGGCACTTTTCGGGGAAATGTGCGC
GGAACCCCTATTTGTTTATTTTTCTAAATACATTCAAATATGTATCCGCTCATGAGACAATAACCCTGAT
AAATGCTTCAATAATATTGAAAAAGGAAGAGTATGAGTATTCAACATTTCCGTGTCGCCCTTATTCCCTT
TTTTGCGGCATTTTGCCTTCCTGTTTTTGCTCACCCAGAAACGCTGGTGAAAGTAAAAGATGCTGAAGAT
CAGTTGGGTGCACGAGTGGGTTACATCGAACTGGATCTCAACAGCGGTAAGATCCTTGAGAGTTTTCGCC
CCGAAGAACGTTTTCCAATGATGAGCACTTTTAAAGTTCTGCTATGTGGCGCGGTATTATCCCGTGTTGA
CGCCGGGCAAGAGCAACTCGGTCGCCGCATACACTATTCTCAGAATGACTTGGTTGAGTACTCACCAGTC
ACAGAAAAGCATCTTACGGATGGCATGACAGTAAGAGAATTATGCAGTGCTGCCATAACCATGAGTGATA
ACACTGCGGCCAACTTACTTCTGACAACGATCGGAGGACCGAAGGAGCTAACCGCTTTTTTGCACAACAT
GGGGGATCATGTAACTCGCCTTGATCGTTGGGAACCGGAGCTGAATGAAGCCATACCAAACGACGAGCGT
GACACCACGATGCCTGCAGCAATGGCAACAACGTTGCGCAAACTATTAACTGGCGAACTACTTACTCTAG
CTTCCCGGCAACAATTAATAGACTGGATGGAGGCGGATAAAGTTGCAGGACCACTTCTGCGCTCGGCCCT
TCCGGCTGGCTGGTTTATTGCTGATAAATCTGGAGCCGGTGAGCGTGGGTCTCGCGGTATCATTGCAGCA
CTGGGGCCAGATGGTAAGCCCTCCCGTATCGTAGTTATCTACACGACGGGGAGTCAGGCAACTATGGATG
AACGAAATAGACAGATCGCTGAGATAGGTGCCTCACTGATTAAGCATTGGTAACTGTCAGACCAAGTTTA
CTCATATATACTTTAGATTGATTTAAAACTTCATTTTTAATTTAAAAGGATCTAGGTGAAGATCCTTTTT
GATAATCTCATGACCAAAATCCCTTAACGTGAGTTTTCGTTCCACTGAGCGTCAGACCCCGTAGAAAAGA
TCAAAGGATCTTCTTGAGATCCTTTTTTTCTGCGCGTAATCTGCTGCTTGCAAACAAAAAAACCACCGCT
ACCAGCGGTGGTTTGTTTGCCGGATCAAGAGCTACCAACTCTTTTTCCGAAGGTAACTGGCTTCAGCAGA
GCGCAGATACCAAATACTGTCCTTCTAGTGTAGCCGTAGTTAGGCCACCACTTCAAGAACTCTGTAGCAC
CGCCTACATACCTCGCTCTGCTAATCCTGTTACCAGTGGCTGCTGCCAGTGGCGATAAGTCGTGTCTTAC
CGGGTTGGACTCAAGACGATAGTTACCGGATAAGGCGCAGCGGTCGGGCTGAACGGGGGGTTCGTGCACA
CAGCCCAGCTTGGAGCGAACGACCTACACCGAACTGAGATACCTACAGCGTGAGCTATGAGAAAGCGCCA
CGCTTCCCGAAGGGAGAAAGGCGGACAGGTATCCGGTAAGCGGCAGGGTCGGAACAGGAGAGCGCACGAG
GGAGCTTCCAGGGGGAAACGCCTGGTATCTTTATAGTCCTGTCGGGTTTCGCCACCTCTGACTTGAGCGT
CGATTTTTGTGATGCTCGTCAGGGGGGCGGAGCCTATGGAAAAACGCCAGCAACGCGGCCTTTTTACGGT
TCCTGGCCTTTTGCTGGCCTTTTGCTCACATGTTCTTTCCTGCGTTATCCCCTGATTCTGTGGATAACCG
TATTACCGCCTTTGAGTGAGCTGATACCGCTCGCCGCAGCCGAACGACCGAGCGCAGCGAGTCAGTGAGC
GAGGAAGCGGAAGAGCGCCTGATGCGGTATTTTCTCCTTACGCATCTGTGCGGTATTTCACACCGCAATG
GTGCACTCTCAGTACAATCTGCTCTGATGCCGCATAGTTAAGCCAGTATACACTCCGCTATCGCTACGTG
ACTGGGTCATGGCTGCGCCCCGACACCCGCCAACACCCGCTGACGCGCCCTGACGGGCTTGTCTGCTCCC
GGCATCCGCTTACAGACAAGCTGTGACCGTCTCCGGGAGCTGCATGTGTCAGAGGTTTTCACCGTCATCA
CCGAAACGCGCGAGGCAGCTGCGGTAAAGCTCATCAGCGTGGTCGTGAAGCGATTCACAGATGTCTGCCT
GTTCATCCGCGTCCAGCTCGTTGAGTTTCTCCAGAAGCGTTAATGTCTGGCTTCTGATAAAGCGGGCCAT
GTTAAGGGCGGTTTTTTCCTGTTTGGTCACTGATGCCTCCGTGTAAGGGGGATTTCTGTTCATGGGGGTA
ATGATACCGATGAAACGAGAGAGGATGCTCACGATACGGGTTACTGATGATGAACATGCCCGGTTACTGG
AACGTTGTGAGGGTAAACAACTGGCGGTATGGATGCGGCGGGACCAGAGAAAAATCACTCAGGGTCAATG
CCAGCGCTTCGTTAATACAGATGTAGGTGTTCCACAGGGTAGCCAGCAGCATCCTGCGATGCAGATCCGG
AACATAATGGTGCAGGGCGCTGACTTCCGCGTTTCCAGACTTTACGAAACACGGAAACCGAAGACCATTC
ATGTTGTTGCTCAGGTCGCAGACGTTTTGCAGCAGCAGTCGCTTCACGTTCGCTCGCGTATCGGTGATTC
ATTCTGCTAACCAGTAAGGCAACCCCGCCAGCCTAGCCGGGTCCTCAACGACAGGAGCACGATCATGCGC
ACCCGTGGCCAGGACCCAACGCTGCCCGAGATGCGCCGCGTGCGGCTGCTGGAGATGGCGGACGCGATGG
ATATGTTCTGCCAAGGGTTGGTTTGCGCATTCACAGTTCTCCGCAAGAATTGATTGGCTCCAATTCTTGG
AGTGGTGAATCCGTTAGCGAGGTGCCGCCGGCTTCCATTCAGGTCGAGGTGGCCCGGCTCCATGCACCGC
GACGCAACGCGGGGAGGCAGACAAGGTATAGGGCGGCGCCTACAATCCATGCCAACCCGTTCCATGTGCT
CGCCGAGGCGGCATAAATCGCCGTGACGATCAGCGGTCCAATGATCGAAGTTAGGCTGGTAAGAGCCGCG
AGCGATCCTTGAAGCTGTCCCTGATGGTCGTCATCTACCTGCCTGGACAGCATGGCCTGCAACGCGGGCA
TCCCGATGCCGCCGGAAGCGAGAAGAATCATAATGGGGAAGGCCATCCAGCCTCGCGTCGCGAACGCCAG
CAAGACGTAGCCCAGCGCGTCGGCCGCCATGCCGGCGATAATGGCCTGCTTCTCGCCGAAACGTTTGGTG
GCGGGACCAGTGACGAAGGCTTGAGCGAGGGCGTGCAAGATTCCGAATACCGCAAGCGACAGGCCGATCA
TCGTCGCGCTCCAGCGAAAGCGGTCCTCGCCGAAAATGACCCAGAGCGCTGCCGGCACCTGTCCTACGAG
TTGCATGATAAAGAAGACAGTCATAAGTGCGGCGACGATAGTCATGCCCCGCGCCCACCGGAAGGAGCTG
ACTGGGTTGAAGGCTCTCAAGGGCATCGGTCGAGATCCCGGTGCCTAATGAGTGAGCTAACTTACATTAA
TTGCGTTGCGCTCACTGCCCGCTTTCCAGTCGGGAAACCTGTCGTGCCAGCTGCATTAATGAATCGGCCA
ACGCGCGGGGAGAGGCGGTTTGCGTATTGGGCGCCAGGGTGGTTTTTCTTTTCACCAGTGAGACGGGCAA
CAGCTGATTGCCCTTCACCGCCTGGCCCTGAGAGAGTTGCAGCAAGCGGTCCACGCTGGTTTGCCCCAGC
AGGCGAAAATCCTGTTTGATGGTGGTTAACGGCGGGATATAACATGAGCTGTCTTCGGTATCGTCGTATC
CCACTACCGAGATATCCGCACCAACGCGCAGCCCGGACTCGGTAATGGCGCGCATTGCGCCCAGCGCCAT
CTGATCGTTGGCAACCAGCATCGCAGTGGGAACGATGCCCTCATTCAGCATTTGCATGGTTTGTTGAAAA
CCGGACATGGCACTCCAGTCGCCTTCCCGTTCCGCTATCGGCTGAATTTGATTGCGAGTGAGATATTTAT
GCCAGCCAGCCAGACGCAGACGCGCCGAGACAGAACTTAATGGGCCCGCTAACAGCGCGATTTGCTGGTG
ACCCAATGCGACCAGATGCTCCACGCCCAGTCGCGTACCGTCTTCATGGGAGAAAATAATACTGTTGATG
GGTGTCTGGTCAGAGACATCAAGAAATAACGCCGGAACATTAGTGCAGGCAGCTTCCACAGCAATGGCAT
CCTGGTCATCCAGCGGATAGTTAATGATCAGCCCACTGACGCGTTGCGCGAGAAGATTGTGCACCGCCGC
TTTACAGGCTTCGACGCCGCTTCGTTCTACCATCGACACCACCACGCTGGCACCCAGTTGATCGGCGCGA
GATTTAATCGCCGCGACAATTTGCGACGGCGCGTGCAGGGCCAGACTGGAGGTGGCAACGCCAATCAGCA
ACGACTGTTTGCCCGCCAGTTGTTGTGCCACGCGGTTGGGAATGTAATTCAGCTCCGCCATCGCCGCTTC
CACTTTTTCCCGCGTTTTCGCAGAAACGTGGCTGGCCTGGTTCACCACGCGGGAAACGGTCTGATAAGAG
ACACCGGCATACTCTGCGACATCGTATAACGTTACTGGTTTCACATTCACCACCCTGAATTGACTCTCTT
CCGGGCGCTATCATGCCATACCGCGAAAGGTTTTGCGCCATTCGATGGTGTCCGGGATCTCGACGCTCTC
CCTTATGCGACTCCTGCATTAGGAAGCAGCCCAGTAGTAGGTTGAGGCCGTTGAGCACCGCCGCCGCAAG
GAATGGTGCATG
Features (pLannotate 1.2.2; 21 found; start..end, strand, type, name):
    209..227     +  promoter       T7 promoter: promoter for bacteriophage T7 RNA polymerase
    228..252     +  protein_bind   lac operator: The lac repressor binds to the lac operator to inhibit transcription in E. coli. This inhibition can be relieved by adding lactose or isopropyl-β-D-thiogalactopyranoside (IPTG). lac repressor encoded by lacI
    267..289     +  RBS            RBS: efficient ribosome binding site from bacteriophage T7 gene 10 (Olins and Rangwala, 1989)
    318..359     +  CDS            V5 tag: epitope tag from simian virus 5
    345..737     +  CDS            TLN1 (fragment): TLN1_CHICK - Also known as TLN. Experimental evidence at protein level: Swiss-Prot protein existence level 1. Probably involved in connections of major cytoskeletal structures to the plasma membrane. Talin is a high molecular weight cytoskeletal protein concentrated at regions of cell-substratum contact and, in lymphocytes, at cell-cell contacts. From Gallus gallus (Chicken).
    360..379     +  CDS            TEV site (fragment): tobacco etch virus (TEV) protease recognition and cleavage site
    760..809     +  CDS            SET1 (fragment): solubility-enhancement tag derived from T7 phage gene 10B
    817..864     +  terminator     T7 terminator: transcription terminator for bacteriophage T7 RNA polymerase
    887..991     -  CDS            TcR (fragment): tetracycline efflux protein; tet; confers resistance to tetracycline
   1048..1071    -  promoter       tet promoter (fragment): E. coli promoter for tetracycline efflux protein gene
   1188..1292    +  promoter       AmpR promoter: bla
   1293..2153    +  CDS            AmpR: β-lactamase; bla; confers resistance to ampicillin, carbenicillin, and related antibiotics
   2324..2912    +  rep_origin     ori: high-copy-number ColE1/pMB1/pBR322/pUC origin of replication
   3098..3237    -  misc_feature   bom: basis of mobility region from pBR322
   3339..3530    -  CDS            rop: Rop protein, which maintains plasmids at low copy number; rop
   3547..3927    +  CDS            YPB1_ECOLX: Protein predicted: Swiss-Prot protein existence level 4. From Escherichia coli.
   4169..4793    -  CDS            TcR (fragment): tetracycline efflux protein; tet; confers resistance to tetracycline
   4808..4829    -  protein_bind   CAP binding site: CAP binding activates transcription in the presence of cAMP. E. coli catabolite activator protein
   4842..5924    -  CDS            lacI: lac repressor; lacI; The lac repressor binds to the lac operator to inhibit transcription in E. coli. This inhibition can be relieved by adding lactose or isopropyl-β-D-thiogalactopyranoside (IPTG).
   5925..6002    -  promoter       lacI promoter: lacI
   6010..187     -  CDS            TcR (fragment) (across the origin): tetracycline efflux protein; tet; confers resistance to tetracycline
