[The description below was written by a language model from this plasmid's Addgene catalogue record and pLannotate feature annotations shown in this document.]
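Description:
mTln1-F2-P229S-pET151 is a bacterial expression plasmid of about 6.1 kb built on the pET151 backbone, into which a 360 bp fragment encoding the F2 subdomain of mouse talin 1 (Tln1) was inserted by TOPO cloning. The insert carries a proline-to-serine substitution at residue 229 (P229S). The plasmid is selected through the β-lactamase (AmpR) gene, which confers ampicillin resistance, and replicates from a ColE1/pBR322-type origin. The catalogue lists it as high copy, although the feature table also shows the pBR322-derived rop gene and bom region, which are normally associated with copy-number restraint and mobilisation respectively. Several tetracycline-resistance fragments and a partial tet promoter are annotated, but these appear to be non-functional backbone remnants.

Expression is driven by a T7 promoter followed directly by a lac operator and the phage T7 gene 10 ribosome binding site, with a T7 terminator downstream. The lacI gene on the plasmid supplies the repressor, so transcription is held off until it is induced with IPTG in a host that provides T7 RNA polymerase. According to the catalogue, the backbone contributes an N-terminal His tag and a TEV protease cleavage site. The feature table additionally detects a V5 epitope just upstream of the TEV site, but it does not annotate the His tag separately. This arrangement allows affinity purification of the domain followed by removal of the tags. The automated annotation matches the insert to chicken talin by homology, whereas the record states it is of mouse origin. The construct is intended for producing recombinant mutant F2 domain, and the associated publication title links the P229S variant to compromised integrin activation and clinical symptoms.
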