Addgene plasmid #177871: mTln1-F2-P229S-pET151
Purpose: Expresses mouse Talin 1 F2-P229S domain in bacterial cells
Depositing lab: Ben Goult. Depositing organization: London and South East University Group (LASE). Publication: Talin variant P229S compromises integrin activation and associates with multifaceted clinical symptoms. Azizi L, Varela L, Turkki P, Mykuliak VV, Korpela S, Ihalainen TO, Church J, Hytonen VP, Goult BT. Hum Mol Genet. 2022 Jul 21. pii: 6647920. doi: 10.1093/hmg/ddac163. PubMed 35861643.
Backbone
  Vector backbone: pET151
  Backbone size w/o insert (bp): 5742
  Total vector size (bp): 6102
  Vector type: Bacterial Expression
Growth in bacteria
  Bacterial resistance: Ampicillin, 100 μg/mL
  Growth temperature: 37°C
  Growth strain: DH5alpha
  Copy number: High Copy
Gene/Insert
  Gene/Insert name: mouse Talin 1 F2 P229S mutant (alt name: mTln1-F2-P229S)
  Species: M. musculus (mouse)
  Insert size (bp): 360
  Mutation: changed Proline 229 to Serine (P229S)
  GenBank ID: NC_000070.7
  Entrez Gene: Tln1 (a.k.a. Tln)
  Promoter: T7
  Tag / fusion protein: His-tag, TEV cleavage site (N terminal on backbone)
  Cloning method: TOPO Cloning
  Sequencing primers: 5′ TAATACGACTCACTATAGGG; 3′ GCTAGTTATTGCTCAGCGG
Terms and licenses: Academic/Nonprofit Terms; Industry Terms: Not Available to Industry
How to cite: mTln1-F2-P229S-pET151 was a gift from Ben Goult (Addgene plasmid # 177871 ; http://n2t.net/addgene:177871 ; RRID:Addgene_177871)
